Addgene plasmid #82106: pDONR223_CSNK1A1_WT
Purpose: Gateway Donor vector containing CSNK1A1 , part of the Target Accelerator Plasmid Collection.
Depositing lab: Jesse Boehm & William Hahn & David Root. Depositing organization: Broad Institute. Publication: Systematic Functional Interrogation of Rare Cancer Variants Identifies Oncogenic Alleles. Kim E, Ilic N, Shrestha Y, Zou L, Kamburov A, Zhu C, Yang X, Lubonja R, Tran N, Nguyen C, Lawrence MS, Piccioni F, Bagul M, Doench JG, Chouinard CR, Wu X, Hogstrom L, Natoli T, Tamayo P, Horn H, Corsello SM, Lage K, Root DE, Subramanian A, Golub TR, Getz G, Boehm JS, Hahn WC. Cancer Discov. 2016 Jul;6(7):714-26. doi: 10.1158/2159-8290.CD-16-0160. Epub 2016 May 4. PubMed 27147599.
Backbone
  Vector backbone: pDONR223
  Backbone manufacturer: Invitrogen
  Backbone size w/o insert (bp): 2790
  Vector type: Gateway Entry vector
Growth in bacteria
  Bacterial resistance: Spectinomycin, 50 μg/mL
  Growth temperature: 37°C
  Growth strain: DH5alpha
  Copy number: High Copy
Gene/Insert
  Gene/Insert name: CSNK1A1 (alt name: NM_001892.5)
  Species: H. sapiens (human)
  Mutation: Q231K
  Entrez Gene: CSNK1A1 (a.k.a. CK1, CK1a, CKIa, HEL-S-77p, HLCDGP1, PRO2975)
  Promoter: None
  Cloning method: Gateway Cloning
  Sequencing primers: 5′ M13pUC-fwd; 3′ M13-Rev
Terms and licenses: Academic/Nonprofit Terms; Industry Terms: Not Available to Industry
Depositor comments: Closed state: stop codon immediately follows insert Supporting reference: Systematic morphological profiling of human gene and allele function via Cell Painting. Rohban MH, et al. Elife. 2017, Mar 18;6. pii: e24060. PubMed PMID 28315521
How to cite: pDONR223_CSNK1A1_WT was a gift from Jesse Boehm & William Hahn & David Root (Addgene plasmid # 82106 ; http://n2t.net/addgene:82106 ; RRID:Addgene_82106)
