[The description below was written by a language model from this plasmid's Addgene catalogue record and pLannotate feature annotations shown in this document.]
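Description:
pDONR223_CSNK1A1_WT is a Gateway entry clone built on the Invitrogen pDONR223 backbone and carrying the human CSNK1A1 open reading frame, which encodes casein kinase 1 alpha, a broadly acting serine/threonine kinase involved in Wnt signalling through phosphorylation of β-catenin. It belongs to the Target Accelerator Plasmid Collection, a resource assembled for systematic functional testing of cancer-associated genes and alleles. The plasmid is maintained in E. coli at high copy from a ColE1/pUC-type origin and is selected with spectinomycin through the aadA (SmR) aminoglycoside adenylyltransferase gene. That gene lies downstream of an integron Pc promoter fragment and a remnant of a gentamicin resistance gene.

The roughly 1 kb coding sequence sits between two attL recombination sites in opposite orientation. The automated annotation labels both as attL3, but functionally they are the paired sites that allow LR Clonase transfer of the ORF into any compatible destination vector. No promoter drives the insert in this plasmid, so it serves as a shuttle and archive clone rather than an expression construct. rrnB T1 and T2 terminators upstream insulate the cassette from read-through, a T7 promoter flanks the far side, and small lacI and lacZα fragments are backbone remnants. The ORF is in "closed" format, with a stop codon directly after the coding sequence, so it will be expressed untagged at the C-terminus after transfer. One inconsistency is worth noting: the name designates the clone as wild type, yet the catalogue mutation field lists Q231K. The record does not say whether this is a difference from the reference transcript or something else.
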