Features (pLannotate 1.2.2; 12 found; start..end, strand, type, name):
    121..213     +  CDS            lacI (fragment): lac repressor; lacI; The lac repressor binds to the lac operator to inhibit transcription in E. coli. This inhibition can be relieved by adding lactose or isopropyl-β-D-thiogalactopyranoside (IPTG).
    268..295     -  terminator     rrnB T2 terminator: transcription terminator T2 from the E. coli rrnB gene
    427..470     +  terminator     rrnB T1 terminator: Escherichia coli rrnB; transcription terminator T1 from the E. coli rrnB gene
    517..553     -  CDS            lacZα (fragment): LacZα fragment of β-galactosidase; lacZ fragment
    570..665     +  protein_bind   attL3: mutant version of attL; recombination site for the Gateway® LR reaction LR Clonase™
    671..1681    +  CDS            CSNK1A1: KC1A_HUMAN - Experimental evidence at protein level: Swiss-Prot protein existence level 1. Casein kinases are operationally defined by their preferential utilization of acidic proteins such as caseins as substrates. It can phosphorylate a large number of proteins. Participates in Wnt signaling. Phosphorylates CTNNB1 at 'Ser-45'. May phosphorylate PER1 and PER2. May play a role in segregating chromosomes during mitosis (PubMed:11955436, PubMed:1409656, PubMed:18305108). May play a role in keratin cytoskeleton disassembly and thereby, it may regulate epithelial cell migration (PubMed:23902688).
   1689..1784    -  protein_bind   attL3: mutant version of attL; recombination site for the Gateway® LR reaction LR Clonase™
   1803..1821    -  promoter       T7 promoter: promoter for bacteriophage T7 RNA polymerase
   2011..2034    +  promoter       Pc promoter (fragment): intI1 (promoter lies within the coding sequence); class 1 integron promoter
   2210..2266    +  CDS            GmR (fragment): gentamycin acetyltransferase; aacC1; confers resistance to gentamycin
   2273..3064    +  CDS            SmR: aminoglycoside adenylyltransferase (Murphy, 1985); aadA; confers resistance to spectinomycin and streptomycin
   3157..3745    +  rep_origin     ori: high-copy-number ColE1/pMB1/pBR322/pUC origin of replication
>Addgene plasmid #82106 | pDONR223_CSNK1A1_WT | addgene full sequence | sequence record 164564 | Addgene NGS Result
CTTTCCTGCGTTATCCCCTGATTCTGTGGATAACCGTATTACCGCCTTTGAGTGAGCTGATACCGCTCGC
CGCAGCCGAACGACCGAGCGCAGCGAGTCAGTGAGCGAGGAAGCGGAAGAGCGCCCAATACGCAAACCGC
CTCTCCCCGCGCGTTGGCCGATTCATTAATGCAGCTGGCACGACAGGTTTCCCGACTGGAAAGCGGGCAG
TGAGCGCAACGCAATTAATACGCGTACCGCTAGCCAGGAAGAGTTTGTAGAAACGCAAAAAGGCCATCCG
TCAGGATGGCCTTCTGCTTAGTTTGATGCCTGGCAGTTTATGGCGGGCGTCCTGCCCGCCACCCTCCGGG
CCGTTGCTTCACAACGTTCAAATCCGCTCCCGGCGGATTTGTCCTACTCAGGAGAGCGTTCACCGACAAA
CAACAGATAAAACGAAAGGCCCAGTCTTCCGACTGAGCCTTTCGTTTTATTTGATGCCTGGCAGTTCCCT
ACTCTCGCGTTAACGCTAGCATGGATGTTTTCCCAGTCACGACGTTGTAAAACGACGGCCAGTCTTAAGC
TCGGGCCCCAAATAATGATTTTATTTTGACTGATAGTGACCTGTTCGTTGCAACAAATTGATGAGCAATG
CTTTTTTATAATGCCAACTTTGTACAAAAAAGTTGGCACCATGGCGAGTAGCAGCGGCTCCAAGGCTGAA
TTCATTGTCGGAGGGAAATATAAACTGGTACGGAAGATCGGGTCTGGCTCCTTCGGGGACATCTATTTGG
CGATCAACATCACCAACGGCGAGGAAGTGGCAGTGAAGCTAGAATCTCAGAAGGCCAGGCATCCCCAGTT
GCTGTACGAGAGCAAGCTCTATAAGATTCTTCAAGGTGGGGTTGGCATCCCCCACATACGGTGGTATGGT
CAGGAAAAAGACTACAATGTACTAGTCATGGATCTTCTGGGACCTAGCCTCGAAGACCTCTTCAATTTCT
GTTCAAGAAGGTTCACAATGAAAACTGTACTTATGTTAGCTGACCAGATGATCAGTAGAATTGAATATGT
GCATACAAAGAATTTTATACACAGAGACATTAAACCAGATAACTTCCTAATGGGTATTGGGCGTCACTGT
AATAAGTTATTCCTTATTGATTTTGGTTTGGCCAAAAAGTACAGAGACAACAGGACAAGGCAACACATAC
CATACAGAGAAGATAAAAACCTCACTGGCACTGCCCGATATGCTAGCATCAATGCACATCTTGGTATTGA
GCAGAGTCGCCGAGATGACATGGAATCATTAGGATATGTTTTGATGTATTTTAATAGAACCAGCCTGCCA
TGGCAAGGGCTAAAGGCTGCAACAAAGAAAAAAAAATATGAAAAGATTAGTGAAAAGAAGATGTCCACGC
CTGTTGAAGTTTTATGTAAGGGGTTTCCTGCAGAATTTGCGATGTACTTAAACTATTGTCGTGGGCTACG
CTTTGAGGAAGCCCCAGATTACATGTATCTGAGGCAGCTATTCCGCATTCTTTTCAGGACCCTGAACCAT
CAATATGACTACACATTTGATTGGACAATGTTAAAGCAGAAAGCAGCACAGCAGGCAGCCTCTTCCAGTG
GGCAGGGTCAGCAGGCCCAAACCCCCACAGGCAAGCAAACTGACAAAACCAAGAGTAACATGAAAGGTTT
CTAATTGCCAACTTTCTTGTACAAAGTTGGCATTATAAGAAAGCATTGCTTATCAATTTGTTGCAACGAA
CAGGTCACTATCAGTCAAAATAAAATCATTATTTGCCATCCAGCTGATATCCCCTATAGTGAGTCGTATT
ACATGGTCATAGCTGTTTCCTGGCAGCTCTGGCCCGTGTCTCAAAATCTCTGATGTTACATTGCACAAGA
TAAAAATATATCATCATGCCTCCTCTAGACCAGCCAGGACAGAAATGCCTCGACTTCGCTGCTACCCAAG
GTTGCCGGGTGACGCACACCGTGGAAACGGATGAAGGCACGAACCCAGTGGACATAAGCCTGTTCGGTTC
GTAAGCTGTAATGCAAGTAGCGTATGCGCTCACGCAACTGGTCCAGAACCTTGACCGAACGCAGCGGTGG
TAACGGCGCAGTGGCGGTTTTCATGGCTTGTTATGACTGTTTTTTTGGGGTACAGTCTATGCCTCGGGCA
TCCAAGCAGCAAGCGCGTTACGCCGTGGGTCGATGTTTGATGTTATGGAGCAGCAACGATGTTACGCAGC
AGGGCAGTCGCCCTAAAACAAAGTTAAACATTATGAGGGAAGCGGTGATCGCCGAAGTATCGACTCAACT
ATCAGAGGTAGTTGGCGTCATCGAGCGCCATCTCGAACCGACGTTGCTGGCCGTACATTTGTACGGCTCC
GCAGTGGATGGCGGCCTGAAGCCACACAGTGATATTGATTTGCTGGTTACGGTGACCGTAAGGCTTGATG
AAACAACGCGGCGAGCTTTGATCAACGACCTTTTGGAAACTTCGGCTTCCCCTGGAGAGAGCGAGATTCT
CCGCGCTGTAGAAGTCACCATTGTTGTGCACGACGACATCATTCCGTGGCGTTATCCAGCTAAGCGCGAA
CTGCAATTTGGAGAATGGCAGCGCAATGACATTCTTGCAGGTATCTTCGAGCCAGCCACGATCGACATTG
ATCTGGCTATCTTGCTGACAAAAGCAAGAGAACATAGCGTTGCCTTGGTAGGTCCAGCGGCGGAGGAACT
CTTTGATCCGGTTCCTGAACAGGATCTATTTGAGGCGCTAAATGAAACCTTAACGCTATGGAACTCGCCG
CCCGACTGGGCTGGCGATGAGCGAAATGTAGTGCTTACGTTGTCCCGCATTTGGTACAGCGCAGTAACCG
GCAAAATCGCGCCGAAGGATGTCGCTGCCGACTGGGCAATGGAGCGCCTGCCGGCCCAGTATCAGCCCGT
CATACTTGAAGCTAGACAGGCTTATCTTGGACAAGAAGAAGATCGCTTGGCCTCGCGCGCAGATCAGTTG
GAAGAATTTGTCCACTACGTGAAAGGCGAGATCACCAAGGTAGTCGGCAAATAACCCTCGAGCCACCCAT
GACCAAAATCCCTTAACGTGAGTTACGCGTCGTTCCACTGAGCGTCAGACCCCGTAGAAAAGATCAAAGG
ATCTTCTTGAGATCCTTTTTTTCTGCGCGTAATCTGCTGCTTGCAAACAAAAAAACCACCGCTACCAGCG
GTGGTTTGTTTGCCGGATCAAGAGCTACCAACTCTTTTTCCGAAGGTAACTGGCTTCAGCAGAGCGCAGA
TACCAAATACTGTTCTTCTAGTGTAGCCGTAGTTAGGCCACCACTTCAAGAACTCTGTAGCACCGCCTAC
ATACCTCGCTCTGCTAATCCTGTTACCAGTGGCTGCTGCCAGTGGCGATAAGTCGTGTCTTACCGGGTTG
GACTCAAGACGATAGTTACCGGATAAGGCGCAGCGGTCGGGCTGAACGGGGGGTTCGTGCACACAGCCCA
GCTTGGAGCGAACGACCTACACCGAACTGAGATACCTACAGCGTGAGCTATGAGAAAGCGCCACGCTTCC
CGAAGGGAGAAAGGCGGACAGGTATCCGGTAAGCGGCAGGGTCGGAACAGGAGAGCGCACGAGGGAGCTT
CCAGGGGGAAACGCCTGGTATCTTTATAGTCCTGTCGGGTTTCGCCACCTCTGACTTGAGCGTCGATTTT
TGTGATGCTCGTCAGGGGGGCGGAGCCTATGGAAAAACGCCAGCAACGCGGCCTTTTTACGGTTCCTGGC
CTTTTGCTGGCCTTTTGCTCACATGTT
