>Addgene plasmid #82106 | pDONR223_CSNK1A1_WT | depositor partial sequence | sequence record 155477 | Insert sequence
ATGGCGAGTAGCAGCGGCTCCAAGGCTGAATTCATTGTCGGAGGGAAATATAAACTGGTACGGAAGATCG
GGTCTGGCTCCTTCGGGGACATCTATTTGGCGATCAACATCACCAACGGCGAGGAAGTGGCAGTGAAGCT
AGAATCTCAGAAGGCCAGGCATCCCCAGTTGCTGTACGAGAGCAAGCTCTATAAGATTCTTCAAGGTGGG
GTTGGCATCCCCCACATACGGTGGTATGGTCAGGAAAAAGACTACAATGTACTAGTCATGGATCTTCTGG
GACCTAGCCTCGAAGACCTCTTCAATTTCTGTTCAAGAAGGTTCACAATGAAAACTGTACTTATGTTAGC
TGACCAGATGATCAGTAGAATTGAATATGTGCATACAAAGAATTTTATACACAGAGACATTAAACCAGAT
AACTTCCTAATGGGTATTGGGCGTCACTGTAATAAGTTATTCCTTATTGATTTTGGTTTGGCCAAAAAGT
ACAGAGACAACAGGACAAGGCAACACATACCATACAGAGAAGATAAAAACCTCACTGGCACTGCCCGATA
TGCTAGCATCAATGCACATCTTGGTATTGAGCAGAGTCGCCGAGATGACATGGAATCATTAGGATATGTT
TTGATGTATTTTAATAGAACCAGCCTGCCATGGCAAGGGCTAAAGGCTGCAACAAAGAAAAAAAAATATG
AAAAGATTAGTGAAAAGAAGATGTCCACGCCTGTTGAAGTTTTATGTAAGGGGTTTCCTGCAGAATTTGC
GATGTACTTAAACTATTGTCGTGGGCTACGCTTTGAGGAAGCCCCAGATTACATGTATCTGAGGCAGCTA
TTCCGCATTCTTTTCAGGACCCTGAACCATCAATATGACTACACATTTGATTGGACAATGTTAAAGCAGA
AAGCAGCACAGCAGGCAGCCTCTTCCAGTGGGCAGGGTCAGCAGGCCCAAACCCCCACAGGCAAGCAAAC
TGACAAAACCAAGAGTAACATGAAAGGTTTC
